Addgene plasmid #27477: pFlag-CMV2-WBP1
Depositing lab: Marius Sudol. Depositing organization: Geisinger Health Center. Publication: Characterization of the WW domain of human yes-associated protein and its polyproline-containing ligands. Chen HI, Einbond A, Kwak SJ, Linn H, Koepf E, Peterson S, Kelly JW, Sudol M. J Biol Chem. 1997 Jul 4. 272(27):17070-7. 10.1074/jbc.272.27.17070 PubMed 9202023.
Backbone
  Vector backbone: pFlag CMV2
  Backbone size w/o insert (bp): 4700
  Vector type: Mammalian Expression
Growth in bacteria
  Bacterial resistance: Ampicillin, 100 μg/mL
  Growth temperature: 37°C
  Growth strain: DH5alpha
  Copy number: High Copy
Gene/Insert
  Gene/Insert name: WW domain binding protein-1 (alt name: WBP-1)
  Species: H. sapiens (human)
  Insert size (bp): 940
  GenBank ID: NM_012477
  Entrez Gene: WBP1 (a.k.a. WBP-1)
  Tag / fusion protein: Flag (N terminal on backbone)
  Cloning method: Restriction Enzyme; 5′ cloning site NotI (unknown if destroyed); 3′ cloning site Kpn1 (unknown if destroyed)
  Sequencing primers: 5′ CMV
Terms and licenses: Academic/Nonprofit Terms; Industry Terms: Not Available to Industry
How to cite: pFlag-CMV2-WBP1 was a gift from Marius Sudol (Addgene plasmid # 27477 ; http://n2t.net/addgene:27477 ; RRID:Addgene_27477)
