[The description below was written by a language model from this plasmid's Addgene catalogue record.]
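Description:
pFlag-CMV2-WBP1 is a mammalian expression plasmid built on the pFlag CMV2 backbone (about 4.7 kb without insert). It carries the human WW domain binding protein-1 (WBP1, also called WBP-1) coding sequence as an insert of roughly 940 bp. The insert was placed by restriction cloning between a NotI site at the 5′ end and a KpnI site at the 3′ end; the record does not say whether these sites survived cloning. The plasmid is maintained in E. coli as a high-copy construct under ampicillin selection. The record lists no mammalian selection marker, and no feature table is provided, so the origin of replication, polyadenylation signal and other backbone details are not documented here.

The backbone supplies a Flag epitope upstream of the cloning site, so WBP1 is produced as an N-terminally Flag-tagged fusion protein. As the backbone name and the listed CMV sequencing primer indicate, expression is presumably driven by the cytomegalovirus immediate-early promoter, a strong constitutive promoter in most mammalian cell lines, although the promoter is not given as a separate field. The small Flag tag allows the protein to be detected by immunoblotting or immunofluorescence and recovered by immunoprecipitation with anti-Flag antibodies, without a WBP1-specific reagent.

The associated publication concerns the WW domain of human Yes-associated protein and its polyproline-containing ligands, of which WBP1 is one. The construct is therefore suited to expressing tagged WBP1 in transfected mammalian cells to study interactions between WW domains and proline-rich motifs, for example in co-immunoprecipitation or pull-down experiments.
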