>Addgene plasmid #27477 | pFlag-CMV2-WBP1 | addgene partial sequence | sequence record 33844 | 27477 with CMV-F
CGTTTAGTGAACCGTCAGAATTGATCTACCATGGACTACAAAGACGATGACGACAAGCTTGCGGCCGCTC
TAGAACTAGTGGATCCGTCGACGGCCATTATGGATGGATGGCCTCAGGGGGCTGTAGGTGGAGGTATGGC
TCGGGCCAGCAGCGGGAACGGCAGCGAGGAGGCCTGGGGGGCACTTCGGGCGCCGCAACAGCAGCTTCGA
GAGCTGTGCCCAGGAGTGAACAACCAGCCCTACCTCTGTGAGAGTGGTCACTGCTGCGGGGAGACTGGCT
GCTGCACCTACTACTATGAGCTCTGGTGGTTCTGGCTGCTCTGGACTGTCCTCATCCTCTTTAGCTGCTG
TTGCGCCTTCCGCCACCGACGAGCTAAACTCAGGCTGCAACAACAGCAGCGGCAGCGTGAAATCAACTTG
TTGGCCTATCATGGGGCATGCCATGGGGCTGGTCCTTTCCCTACCGGTTCACTGCTTGACCTTCGCTTCC
TCAGCACCTTCAAGCCCCCAGCCTACGAGGATGTGGTTCACCGCCCAGGCACACCACCCCCCCCTTATAC
TGTGGCCCCAGGCCGCCCCTTGACTGCTTCCAGTGAACAAACCTGCTGTTCCTCCTCATCCAGCTGCCCT
GCCCACTTTGAAGGAACAAATGTGGAAGGTGTTTCCTCCCACCAGAGTGCCCCCCCTCATCAGGAGGGTG
AGCCCGGGGCAGGGGTGACCCCTGCCTCCACACCCCCCTCCTGCCGCTATCGCCGTTTAACTGGCGACTC
CGGTATTGAGCTCTGCCCTTGTCCTGCCTCCGGTGAGGGTGAGCCAGTCAAGGAGGTGAGGGTTAGTGCC
ACCCTGCCAGATCTGGAGGACTACTCCCCGT
